>Addgene plasmid #47586 | EGFP-hPMCA2w/b | addgene full sequence | sequence record 476319 | Addgene NGS Result
ATAACCGTATTACCGCCATGCATTAGTTATTAATAGTAATCAATTACGGGGTCATTAGTTCATAGCCCAT
ATATGGAGTTCCGCGTTACATAACTTACGGTAAATGGCCCGCCTGGCTGACCGCCCAACGACCCCCGCCC
ATTGACGTCAATAATGACGTATGTTCCCATAGTAACGCCAATAGGGACTTTCCATTGACGTCAATGGGTG
GAGTATTTACGGTAAACTGCCCACTTGGCAGTACATCAAGTGTATCATATGCCAAGTACGCCCCCTATTG
ACGTCAATGACGGTAAATGGCCCGCCTGGCATTATGCCCAGTACATGACCTTATGGGACTTTCCTACTTG
GCAGTACATCTACGTATTAGTCATCGCTATTACCATGGTGATGCGGTTTTGGCAGTACATCAATGGGCGT
GGATAGCGGTTTGACTCACGGGGATTTCCAAGTCTCCACCCCATTGACGTCAATGGGAGTTTGTTTTGGC
ACCAAAATCAACGGGACTTTCCAAAATGTCGTAACAACTCCGCCCCATTGACGCAAATGGGCGGTAGGCG
TGTACGGTGGGAGGTCTATATAAGCAGAGCTGGTTTAGTGAACCGTCAGATCCGCTAGCGCTACCGGTCG
CCACCATGGTGAGCAAGGGCGAGGAGCTGTTCACCGGGGTGGTGCCCATCCTGGTCGAGCTGGACGGCGA
CGTAAACGGCCACAAGTTCAGCGTGTCCGGCGAGGGCGAGGGCGATGCCACCTACGGCAAGCTGACCCTG
AAGTTCATCTGCACCACCGGCAAGCTGCCCGTGCCCTGGCCCACCCTCGTGACCACCCTGACCTACGGCG
TGCAGTGCTTCAGCCGCTACCCCGACCACATGAAGCAGCACGACTTCTTCAAGTCCGCCATGCCCGAAGG
CTACGTCCAGGAGCGCACCATCTTCTTCAAGGACGACGGCAACTACAAGACCCGCGCCGAGGTGAAGTTC
GAGGGCGACACCCTGGTGAACCGCATCGAGCTGAAGGGCATCGACTTCAAGGAGGACGGCAACATCCTGG
GGCACAAGCTGGAGTACAACTACAACAGCCACAACGTCTATATCATGGCCGACAAGCAGAAGAACGGCAT
CAAGGTGAACTTCAAGATCCGCCACAACATCGAGGACGGCAGCGTGCAGCTCGCCGACCACTACCAGCAG
AACACCCCCATCGGCGACGGCCCCGTGCTGCTGCCCGACAACCACTACCTGAGCACCCAGTCCGCCCTGA
GCAAAGACCCCAACGAGAAGCGCGATCACATGGTCCTGCTGGAGTTCGTGACCGCCGCCGGGATCACTCT
CGGCATGGACGAGCTGTACAAGTCCGGACTCAGATCCTACCCCTATGATGTGCCTGACTATGCCCACCAC
CACCACCACCACCTGGTGCCCAGGGGCAGCAGATCTCGAGCTCAAGCTTCGAATTCTGCAGTCGACGGTA
CCGCGGTGGCGGCCGCCATGGGTGACATGACCAACAGCGACTTTTACTCCAAAAACCAAAGAAATGAGTC
GAGCCATGGGGGCGAGTTCGGGTGCACAATGGAGGAGCTCCGCTCCCTCATGGAGCTGCGGGGCACTGAG
GCTGTGGTCAAGATCAAGGAGACTTATGGGGACACCGAAGCCATCTGCCGGCGCCTCAAAACCTCACCTG
TTGAAGGTTTGCCGGACACCGCTCCAGACCTGGAAAAGAGAAAGCAAATTTTTGGGCAAAACTTTATACC
TCCAAAGAAGCCAAAAACCTTCCTGCAGCTCGTGTGGGAGGCGCTGCAGGACGTGACGCTCATCATCCTG
GAGATTGCCGCCATCATCTCCCTGGGGCTGTCCTTCTACCACCCGCCCGGCGAGGGCAACGAAGGATGTG
CGACGGCCCAGGGTGGGGCAGAGGATGAAGGAGAGGCAGAGGCAGGTTGGATCGAGGGGGCCGCCATTCT
CCTCTCAGTTATCTGTGTGGTCCTGGTCACGGCCTTCAATGACTGGAGCAAAGAGAAACAGTTCCGGGGC
CTGCAGAGCCGCATCGAGCAGGAACAGAAATTTACCGTAGTCCGGGCTGGCCAGGTGGTGCAGATCCCTG
TGGCTGAGATCGTGGTTGGGGACATAGCCCAGGTCAAATATGGTGACCTCCTCCCTGCCGACGGCCTCTT
CATCCAGGGCAATGACCTCAAGATTGATGAAAGCTCCCTAACTGGAGAGTCTGACCAGGTGCGCAAGTCC
GTGGACAAGGACCCCATGCTGCTGTCAGGAACCCACGTGATGGAGGGCTCAGGACGGATGTTGGTGACTG
CTGTGGGTGTGAACTCTCAGACTGGCATCATCTTTACCCTCCTGGGGGCTGGTGGTGAAGAGGAAGAGAA
GAAAGACAAAAAAGGTGTGAAGAAGGGGGATGGCCTTCAGCTACCAGCAGCAGACGGTGCGGCAGCTTCA
AATGCTGCAGATAGTGCGAATGCCAGCCTAGTCAATGGTAAAATGCAGGATGGCAATGTGGACGCCAGCC
AGAGCAAAGCCAAACAGCAGGACGGGGCAGCCGCCATGGAGATGCAGCCCCTCAAGAGTGCCGAGGGCGG
CGACGCTGACGACAGGAAGAAGGCCAGCATGCACAAGAAGGAGAAGTCCGTGCTGCAGGGCAAGCTCACC
AAGCTGGCTGTGCAGATCGGGAAGGCGGGCTTGGTGATGTCAGCCATCACGGTGATCATCCTGGTGCTCT
ACTTCACTGTGGACACCTTCGTGGTCAACAAGAAGCCGTGGCTGCCTGAGTGCACGCCCGTCTACGTGCA
GTACTTTGTCAAGTTCTTCATCATTGGCGTGACGGTGCTGGTGGTCGCCGTGCCCGAGGGGCTCCCTCTG
GCCGTCACCATCTCGTTGGCCTATTCGGTGAAGAAAATGATGAAGGACAACAACCTGGTACGCCACCTGG
ATGCCTGTGAGACCATGGGCAATGCCACAGCCATCTGCTCAGACAAGACAGGCACGCTGACCACCAATCG
CATGACAGTGGTACAGGCCTATGTCGGCGACGTCCACTATAAAGAGATCCCCGACCCCAGCTCCATCAAC
ACCAAGACCATGGAGCTGCTGATCAATGCCATCGCCATCAACAGCGCCTACACCACCAAGATTCTGCCCC
CAGAGAAGGAGGGCGCCCTGCCTCGGCAGGTGGGCAACAAGACGGAGTGCGGCCTGCTGGGCTTCGTGCT
GGACCTGAAGCAGGACTACGAGCCCGTGCGCAGCCAGATGCCAGAGGAGAAGTTGTACAAAGTGTACACC
TTCAACTCCGTGCGCAAGTCCATGAGCACTGTCATCAAGCTGCCCGACGAGAGCTTCCGCATGTACAGCA
AGGGGGCTTCTGAGATCGTGCTCAAGAAGTGCTGCAAAATCCTCAATGGGGCGGGAGAGCCTCGTGTCTT
CCGGCCCCGCGACCGGGACGAGATGGTAAAGAAGGTGATTGAGCCCATGGCTTGCGATGGGCTCCGCACT
ATCTGCGTGGCCTACCGCGACTTCCCCAGCAGCCCGGAGCCGGACTGGGACAATGAGAATGACATCCTCA
ACGAACTCACCTGCATCTGCGTGGTGGGCATCGAGGACCCGGTGCGGCCAGAGGTCCCAGAAGCCATCCG
CAAGTGCCAGCGGGCAGGCATCACGGTCCGCATGGTCACTGGCGACAATATCAACACGGCTCGGGCCATC
GCCATCAAGTGTGGCATCATCCATCCTGGGGAGGACTTTCTGTGCCTCGAGGGCAAGGAGTTCAACAGGA
GGATCCGCAACGAGAAGGGGGAGATTGAGCAGGAGCGAATTGACAAGATCTGGCCAAAGCTGCGGGTGCT
GGCTCGCTCCTCCCCAACGGACAAGCATACCCTGGTTAAAGGCATCATCGACAGCACACACACTGAGCAG
CGGCAGGTGGTGGCCGTGACGGGGGACGGGACCAACGACGGGCCTGCACTCAAGAAGGCCGACGTGGGCT
TCGCCATGGGCATCGCAGGCACTGACGTGGCCAAGGAGGCCTCAGACATCATCCTGACAGACGACAATTT
CAGCAGCATCGTCAAGGCAGTGATGTGGGGCCGCAACGTCTATGACAGCATCTCCAAATTCTTGCAGTTC
CAGCTCACCGTCAACGTGGTGGCCGTGATTGTGGCCTTCACAGGCGCCTGCATCACGCAGGACTCCCCTC
TGAAGGCCGTGCAGATGCTCTGGGTGAACCTCATCATGGACACGTTTGCCTCGCTGGCACTGGCCACTGA
GCCGCCCACGGAGACCCTGCTGCTGAGGAAGCCGTACGGCCGCAACAAGCCGCTCATCTCCAGGACCATG
ATGAAGAACATCCTGGGCCATGCTGTCTACCAGCTTGCCCTCATCTTCACCCTGCTCTTTGTTGGCGAGA
AGATGTTCCAGATCGACAGCGGGAGGAACGCGCCCCTGCATTCGCCACCCTCAGAACATTACACCATCAT
CTTCAACACCTTCGTCATGATGCAGCTCTTCAACGAGATCAACGCCCGCAAGATCCACGGCGAGCGCAAT
GTCTTTGACGGCATCTTCCGGAACCCCATCTTCTGCACCATCGTGCTGGGCACCTTTGCCATCCAGATAG
TGATCGTGCAGTTTGGAGGGAAGCCATTCAGCTGCTCTCCACTGCAGCTGGACCAGTGGATGTGGTGCAT
ATTCATTGGGTTAGGAGAGCTCGTTTGGGGCCAGGTCATCGCCACCATCCCGACCAGCAGACTCAAGTTC
CTCAAGGAGGCAGGCAGGCTCACACAGAAGGAGGAGATCCCGGAGGAGGAGCTCAACGAGGACGTGGAGG
AGATCGACCACGCGGAGCGGGAGCTGCGGCGGGGCCAGATCCTGTGGTTCCGAGGCCTGAATCGGATCCA
GACACAGATCCGCGTCGTGAAGGCGTTCCGTAGCTCTCTCTATGAAGGTTTAGAAAAGCCTGAATCTCGA
ACCTCCATCCATAACTTCATGGCTCATCCTGAATTCCGGATCGAAGATTCCCAGCCCCACATCCCCCTCA
TTGATGACACCGACCTGGAAGAAGATGCCGCGCTCAAGCAGAACTCGAGCCCGCCGTCATCCCTCAACAA
GAACAACAGCGCCATCGACAGTGGGATCAACCTGACGACCGACACAAGCAAATCAGCTACCTCTTCAAGT
CCAGGGAGCCCCATCCACAGCCTGGAGACGTCGCTTTAGGCGGCCGCTCTAGATAACTGATCATAATCAG
CCATACCACATTTGTAGAGGTTTTACTTGCTTTAAAAAACCTCCCACACCTCCCCCTGAACCTGAAACAT
AAAATGAATGCAATTGTTGTTGTTAACTTGTTTATTGCAGCTTATAATGGTTACAAATAAAGCAATAGCA
TCACAAATTTCACAAATAAAGCATTTTTTTCACTGCATTCTAGTTGTGGTTTGTCCAAACTCATCAATGT
ATCTTAACGCGTAAATTGTAAGCGTTAATATTTTGTTAAAATTCGCGTTAAATTTTTGTTAAATCAGCTC
ATTTTTTAACCAATAGGCCGAAATCGGCAAAATCCCTTATAAATCAAAAGAATAGACCGAGATAGGGT
[37 nt withheld, positions 5599-5635]
AAAGAACGTGGACTCCAACGTCAAAGG
[49 nt withheld, positions 5663-5711]
T
[91 nt withheld, positions 5713-5803]
G
[124 nt withheld, positions 5805-5928]
CAGGTGGCACTTTTCGGGGAAATGTGCGCGGAACCCCTATTTGTTTATTTTTCTAAATACATTCAAATAT
GTATCCGCTCATGAGACAATAACCCTGATAAATGCTTCAATAATATTGAAAAAGGAAGAGTCCTGAGGCG
GAAAGAACCAGCTGTGGAATGTGTGTCAGTTAGGGTGTGGAAAGTCCCCAGGCTCCCCAGCAGGCAGAAG
TATGCAAAGCATGCATCTCAATTAGTCAGCAACCAGGTGTGGAAAGTCCCCAGGCTCCCCAGCAGGCAGA
AGTATGCAAAGCATGCATCTCAATTAGTCAGCAACCATAGTCCCGCCCCTAACTCCGCCCATCCCGCCCC
TAACTCCGCCCAGTTCCGCCCATTCTCCGCCCCATGGCTGACTAATTTTTTTTATTTATGCAGAGGCCGA
GGCCGCCTCGGCCTCTGAGCTATTCCAGAAGTAGTGAGGAGGCTTTTTTGGAGGCCTAGGCTTTTGCAAA
GATCGATCAAGAGACAGGATGAGGATCGTTTCGCATGATTGAACAAGATGGATTGCACGCAGGTTCTCCG
GCCGCTTGGGTGGAGAGGCTATTCGGCTATGACTGGGCACAACAGACAATCGGCTGCTCTGATGCCGCCG
TGTTCCGGCTGTCAGCGCAGGGGCGCCCGGTTCTTTTTGTCAAGACCGACCTGTCCGGTGCCCTGAATGA
ACTGCAAGACGAGGCAGCGCGGCTATCGTGGCTGGCCACGACGGGCGTTCCTTGCGCAGCTGTGCTCGAC
GTTGTCACTGAAGCGGGAAGGGACTGGCTGCTATTGGGCGAAGTGCCGGGGCAGGATCTCCTGTCATCTC
ACCTTGCTCCTGCCGAGAAAGTATCCATCATGGCTGATGCAATGCGGCGGCTGCATACGCTTGATCCGGC
TACCTGCCCATTCGACCACCAAGCGAAACATCGCATCGAGCGAGCACGTACTCGGATGGAAGCCGGTCTT
GTCGATCAGGATGATCTGGACGAAGAGCATCAGGGGCTCGCGCCAGCCGAACTGTTCGCCAGGCTCAAGG
CGAGCATGCCCGACGGCGAGGATCTCGTCGTGACCCATGGCGATGCCTGCTTGCCGAATATCATGGTGGA
AAATGGCCGCTTTTCTGGATTCATCGACTGTGGCCGGCTGGGTGTGGCGGACCGCTATCAGGACATAGCG
TTGGCTACCCGTGATATTGCTGAAGAGCTTGGCGGCGAATGGGCTGACCGCTTCCTCGTGCTTTACGGTA
TCGCCGCTCCCGATTCGCAGCGCATCGCCTTCTATCGCCTTCTTGACGAGTTCTTCTGAGCGGGACTCTG
GGGTTCGAAATGACCGACCAAGCGACGCCCAACCTGCCATCACGAGATTTCGATTCCACCGCCGCCTTCT
ATGAAAGGTTGGGCTTCGGAATCGTTTTCCGGGACGCCGGCTGGATGATCCTCCAGCGCGGGGATCTCAT
GCTGGAGTTCTTCGCCCACCCTAGGGGGAGGCTAACTGAAACACGGAAGGAGACAATACCGGAAGGAACC
CGCGCTATGACGGCAATAAAAAGACAGAATAAAACGCACGGTGTTGGGTCGTTTGTTCATAAACGCGGGG
TTCGGTCCCAGGGCTGGCACTCTGTCGATACCCCACCGAGACCCCATTGGGGCCAATACGCCCGCGTTTC
TTCCTTTTCCCCACCCCACCCCCCAAGTTCGGGTGAAGGCCCAGGGCTCGCAGCCAACGTCGGGGCGGCA
GGCCCTGCCATAGCCTCAGGTTACTCATATATACTTTAGATTGATTTAAAACTTCATTTTTAATTTAAAA
GGATCTAGGTGAAGATCCTTTTTGATAATCTCATGACCAAAATCCCTTAACGTGAGTTTTCGTTCCACTG
AGCGTCAGACCCCGTAGAAAAGATCAAAGGATCTTCTTGAGATCCTTTTTTTCTGCGCGTAATCTGCTGC
TTGCAAACAAAAAAACCACCGCTACCAGCGGTGGTTTGTTTGCCGGATCAAGAGCTACCAACTCTTTTTC
CGAAGGTAACTGGCTTCAGCAGAGCGCAGATACCAAATACTGTTCTTCTAGTGTAGCCGTAGTTAGGCCA
CCACTTCAAGAACTCTGTAGCACCGCCTACATACCTCGCTCTGCTAATCCTGTTACCAGTGGCTGCTGCC
AGTGGCGATAAGTCGTGTCTTACCGGGTTGGACTCAAGACGATAGTTACCGGATAAGGCGCAGCGGTCGG
GCTGAACGGGGGGTTCGTGCACACAGCCCAGCTTGGAGCGAACGACCTACACCGAACTGAGATACCTACA
GCGTGAGCTATGAGAAAGCGCCACGCTTCCCGAAGGGAGAAAGGCGGACAGGTATCCGGTAAGCGGCAGG
GTCGGAACAGGAGAGCGCACGAGGGAGCTTCCAGGGGGAAACGCCTGGTATCTTTATAGTCCTGTCGGGT
TTCGCCACCTCTGACTTGAGCGTCGATTTTTGTGATGCTCGTCAGGGGGGCGGAGCCTATGGAAAAACGC
CAGCAACGCGGCCTTTTTACGGTTCCTGGCCTTTTGCTGGCCTTTTGCTCACATGTTCTTTCCTGCGTTA
TCCCCTGATTCTGTGG
Features (pLannotate 1.2.2; 16 found; start..end, strand, type, name):
     84..387     +  enhancer       CMV enhancer: human cytomegalovirus immediate early enhancer
    388..591     +  promoter       CMV promoter: human cytomegalovirus (CMV) immediate early promoter
    636..1352    +  CDS            EGFP: EGFP is a basic (constitutively fluorescent) green fluorescent protein published in 1996, derived from Aequorea victoria. It is reported to be a rapidly-maturing weak dimer with moderate acid sensitivity.
   1394..1413    +  CDS            9xHis (fragment): 9xHis affinity tag
   1431..1476    +  misc_feature   MCS (fragment): multiple cloning site
   1488..5216    +  CDS            ATP2B2: AT2B2_HUMAN - Also known as PMCA2 From Homo sapiens (Human).
   5238..5322    +  CDS            large T antigen (fragment): large T antigen from SV40 (simian virus 40)
   5345..5466    +  polyA_signal   SV40 poly(A) signal: SV40 polyadenylation signal
   5500..5928    -  rep_origin     f1 ori (sequence partly withheld): f1 bacteriophage origin of replication; arrow indicates direction of (+) strand synthesis
   5955..6059    +  promoter       AmpR promoter: bla
   6061..6418    +  promoter       SV40 promoter: SV40 enhancer and early promoter
   6453..7247    +  CDS            NeoR/KanR: aminoglycoside phosphotransferase from Tn5; aph(3')-II (or nptII); confers resistance to neomycin, kanamycin, and G418 (Geneticin®)
   7268..7420    +  CDS            ble (fragment): BLE_KLEPN - Experimental evidence at protein level: Swiss-Prot protein existence level 1. Binding protein with a strong affinity to the bleomycin family of antibiotics. Binds to CL990; an antimitotic-antibiotic compound. From Klebsiella pneumoniae.
   7479..7526    +  polyA_signal   HSV TK poly(A) signal: herpes simplex virus thymidine kinase polyadenylation signal (Cole and Stacy, 1985)
   7617..7633    -  polyA_signal   bGH poly(A) signal (fragment): bovine growth hormone polyadenylation signal
   7855..8443    +  rep_origin     ori: high-copy-number ColE1/pMB1/pBR322/pUC origin of replication
