[The description below was written by a language model from this plasmid's Addgene catalogue record and pLannotate feature annotations shown in this document.]
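Description:
EGFP-hPMCA2w/b is a mammalian expression plasmid built on a modified Clontech pEGFP-C1 backbone that produces the human plasma membrane calcium ATPase isoform 2 (PMCA2, gene ATP2B2) as an N-terminal EGFP fusion. Transcription is driven by the human cytomegalovirus immediate early enhancer and promoter and terminated by an SV40 polyadenylation signal. The EGFP reading frame is followed by the backbone-encoded linker region, which the catalogue describes as an EGFP-HA-His tag. The feature table detects a His-tag fragment there but does not separately annotate the HA epitope. The PMCA2 coding sequence, roughly 3.7 kb, was inserted as a SacII–XbaI fragment into the multiple cloning site. Both sites are retained, and the depositor notes that the insert is also flanked by NotI sites. The insert is the w/b splice variant: "w" refers to the alternative splice option in the first intracellular loop, and "b" to the second splice designation, which the record does not explain. The depositor's stated start, stop and splice coordinates are offset from those in the sequenced record's annotation, so they probably refer to a different numbering.

The plasmid replicates in E. coli at high copy from a pUC-type ColE1 origin and also carries an f1 origin. A single NeoR/KanR (Tn5 aminoglycoside phosphotransferase) gene serves two purposes. A bacterial promoter drives it for kanamycin selection, and the SV40 early promoter, with an HSV TK poly(A) signal, drives it for G418 selection of transfected mammalian cells. The short large T antigen, ble and bGH poly(A) fragments in the table are probably backbone remnants or partial annotation matches rather than functional parts. The associated publication title indicates that the construct was used to visualise how alternative splicing of the first intracellular loop affects membrane targeting of PMCA2.
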