Addgene plasmid #47586: EGFP-hPMCA2w/b
Depositing lab: Emanuel Strehler. Depositing organization: Mayo Foundation for Medical Education and Research. Publication: Alternative splicing of the first intracellular loop of plasma membrane Ca2+-ATPase isoform 2 alters its membrane targeting. Chicka MC, Strehler EE. J Biol Chem. 2003 May 16;278(20):18464-70. Epub 2003 Mar 6. 10.1074/jbc.M301482200 PubMed 12624087.
Backbone
  Vector backbone: pEGFP-C1
  Backbone manufacturer: Clontech; modified as described in Rogers et al JBC 2003
  Backbone size w/o insert (bp): 4700
  Vector type: Mammalian Expression
Growth in bacteria
  Bacterial resistance: Kanamycin, 50 μg/mL
  Growth temperature: 37°C
  Growth strain: DH5alpha
  Copy number: High Copy
Gene/Insert
  Gene/Insert name: PMCA2w/b (alt names: ATPase, Ca++ transporting, plasma membrane 2; ATP2B2)
  Species: H. sapiens (human)
  Insert size (bp): 3754
  Entrez Gene: ATP2B2 (a.k.a. DFNA82, PMCA2, PMCA2a, PMCA2i)
  Promoter: CMV
  Tag / fusion protein: EGFP-HA-His (N terminal on backbone)
  Cloning method: Restriction Enzyme; 5′ cloning site SacII (not destroyed); 3′ cloning site XbaI (not destroyed)
  Sequencing primers: 5′ EGFP-C; 3′ SV40pA-R
Terms and licenses: Academic/Nonprofit Terms; Industry Terms: Not Available to Industry
Depositor comments: w/b splice variant of human PMCA2. PMCA2w/b inserted as SacII-XbaI fragment into multiple cloning site but is also flanked by NotI sites. PMCA2 start: 1396; stop: 5125, w-splice: 2303
How to cite: EGFP-hPMCA2w/b was a gift from Emanuel Strehler (Addgene plasmid # 47586 ; http://n2t.net/addgene:47586 ; RRID:Addgene_47586)
