>Addgene plasmid #47586 | EGFP-hPMCA2w/b | addgene partial sequence | sequence record 69724 | SV40pA-R 5'-GAAATTTGTGATGCTATTGC-3'
CAACAACAATTGCATTCATTTTATGTTTCAGGTTCAGGGGGAGGTGTGGGAGGTTTTTTAAAGCAAGTAA
AACCTCTACAAATGTGGTATGGCTGATTATGATCAGTTATCTAGAGCGGCCGCCTAAAGCGACGTCTCCA
GGCTGTGGATGGGGCTCCCTGGACTTGAAGAGGTAGCTGATTTGCTTGTGTCGGTCGTCAGGTTGATCCC
ACTGTCGATGGCGCTGTTGTTCTTGTTGAGGGATGACGGCGGGCTCGAGTTCTGCTTGAGCGCGGCATCT
TCTTCCAGGTCGGTGTCATCAATGAGGGGGATGTGGGGCTGGGAATCTTCGATCCGGAATTCAGGATGAG
CCATGAAGTTATGGATGGAGGTTCGAGATTCAGGCTTTTCTAAACCTTCATAGAGAGAGCTACGGAACGC
CTTCACGACGCGGATCTGTGTCTGGATCCGATTCAGGCCTCGGAACCACAGGATCTGGCCCCGCCGCAGC
TCCCGCTCCGCGTGGTCGATCTCCTCCACGTCCTCGTTGAGCTCCTCCTCCGGGATCTCCTCCTTCTGTG
TGAGCCTGCCTGCCTCCTTGAGGAACTTGAGTCTGCTGGTCGGGATGGTGGCGATGACCTGGCCCCAAAC
GAGCTCTCCTAACCCAATGAATATGCACCACATCCACTGGTCCAGCTGCAGTGGAGAGCAGCTGAATGGC
TTCCCTCCAAACTGCACGATCACTATCTGGATGGCAAAGGTGCCCAGCACGATGGTGCAGAAGATGGGGT
TCCGGAAGATGCCGTCAAAGACATTGCGCTCGCCGTGGATCTTGCGGGCGTTGATCTCGTTGAAGAGCTG
