>Addgene plasmid #47586 | EGFP-hPMCA2w/b | addgene partial sequence | sequence record 69968 | EGFP-C 5'-CATGGTCCTGCTGGAGTTCGTG-3'
TCCGGACTCAGATCCTACCCCTATGATGTGCCTGACTATGCCCACCACCACCACCACCACCTGGTGCCCA
GGGGCAGCAGATCTCGAGCTCAAGCTTCGAATTCTGCAGTCGACGGTACCGCGGTGGCGGCCGCCATGGG
TGACATGACCAACAGCGACTTTTACTCCAAAAACCAAAGAAATGAGTCGAGCCATGGGGGCGAGTTCGGG
TGCACAATGGAGGAGCTCCGCTCCCTCATGGAGCTGCGGGGCACTGAGGCTGTGGTCAAGATCAAGGAGA
CTTATGGGGACACCGAAGCCATCTGCCGGCGCCTCAAAACCTCACCTGTTGAAGGTTTGCCGGACACCGC
TCCAGACCTGGAAAAGAGAAAGCAAATTTTTGGGCAAAACTTTATACCTCCAAAGAAGCCAAAAACCTTC
CTGCAGCTCGTGTGGGAGGCGCTGCAGGACGTGACGCTCATCATCCTGGAGATTGCCGCCATCATCTCCC
TGGGGCTGTCCTTCTACCACCCGCCCGGCGAGGGCAACGAAGGATGTGCGACGGCCCAGGGTGGGGCAGA
GGATGAAGGAGAGGCAGAGGCAGGTTGGATCGAGGGGGCCGCCATTCTCCTCTCAGTTATCTGTGTGGTC
CTGGTCACGGCCTTCAATGACTGGAGCAAAGAGAAACAGTTCCGGGGCCTGCAGAGCCGCATCGAGCAGG
AACAGAAATTTACC
